Addgene plasmid #112877: pScPPX2
Purpose: Expresses His-tagged yeast exopolyphosphatase for purification from E. coli
Depositing lab: Michael Gray & Ursula Jakob. Depositing organization: University of Michigan. Publication: Polyphosphate is a primordial chaperone. Gray MJ, Wholey WY, Wagner NO, Cremers CM, Mueller-Schickert A, Hock NT, Krieger AG, Smith EM, Bender RA, Bardwell JC, Jakob U. Mol Cell. 2014 Mar 6;53(5):689-99. doi: 10.1016/j.molcel.2014.01.012. Epub 2014 Feb 20. PubMed 24560923.
Backbone
  Vector backbone: pET-15b
  Backbone manufacturer: Novagen
  Backbone size w/o insert (bp): 5708
  Total vector size (bp): 6894
  Vector type: Bacterial Expression
Growth in bacteria
  Bacterial resistance: Ampicillin, 100 μg/mL
  Growth temperature: 37°C
  Growth strain: DH5alpha
  Copy number: High Copy
Gene/Insert
  Gene/Insert name: PPX1 (alt name: ScPPX)
  Species: S. cerevisiae (budding yeast)
  Insert size (bp): 1194
  GenBank ID: NP_012071.1
  Entrez Gene: PPX1 (a.k.a. YHR201C)
  Promoter: T7
  Tag / fusion protein: 6X His tag (N terminal on backbone)
  Cloning method: Restriction Enzyme; 5′ cloning site NdeI (not destroyed); 3′ cloning site BamHI (not destroyed)
  Sequencing primers: 5′ TAATACGACTCACTATAGGG; 3′ GCTAGTTATTGCTCAGCGG
Terms and licenses: Academic/Nonprofit Terms; Industry Terms: Not Available to Industry
Depositor comments: This plasmid was originally constructed by Dr. Michael Gray in the lab of Dr. Ursula Jakob (University of Michigan).
How to cite: pScPPX2 was a gift from Michael Gray & Ursula Jakob (Addgene plasmid # 112877 ; http://n2t.net/addgene:112877 ; RRID:Addgene_112877)
