[The description below was written by a language model from this plasmid's Addgene catalogue record and pLannotate feature annotations shown in this document.]
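Description:
pScPPX2 is a bacterial expression plasmid built on the pET-15b backbone for producing His-tagged Saccharomyces cerevisiae exopolyphosphatase (PPX1, also called ScPPX) in E. coli for purification. The roughly 1.2 kb PPX1 coding sequence was inserted between the NdeI and BamHI sites, both of which are retained. This places it in frame behind the backbone-encoded N-terminal 6xHis tag and a thrombin recognition site, so the tag can be used for metal-affinity purification and then removed by protease cleavage if desired. Transcription is driven by a T7 promoter followed by a lac operator and the strong T7 gene 10 ribosome binding site, and it ends at the T7 terminator. The plasmid also carries lacI under its own promoter, so the repressor holds expression off until IPTG is added. Expression requires a host that supplies T7 RNA polymerase.

The plasmid is maintained through a ColE1/pBR322-type origin and selected with ampicillin via the β-lactamase gene. The catalogue lists it as high copy, although the feature tables show the rop gene and bom region inherited from pBR322, which are generally associated with lower copy number. Several tetracycline-resistance fragments and the tet promoter are nonfunctional pBR322 remnants. The short hits annotated as capTEV and SET1 fragments most likely reflect the His-tag sequence and vector sequence downstream of the cloning site rather than intact tags. The depositor sequence and the sequencing-derived record show the same set of features in opposite orientations and differ in length by only three nucleotides. PPX1 degrades inorganic polyphosphate, which fits the associated work on polyphosphate as a chaperone, although the record does not detail specific downstream applications of the purified enzyme.
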