Features (pLannotate 1.2.2; 21 found; start..end, strand, type, name):
     10..38      +  promoter       tet promoter: E. coli promoter for tetracycline efflux protein gene
     86..190     +  CDS            TcR (fragment): tetracycline efflux protein; tet; confers resistance to tetracycline
    213..260     -  terminator     T7 terminator: transcription terminator for bacteriophage T7 RNA polymerase
    268..317     -  CDS            SET1 (fragment): solubility-enhancement tag derived from T7 phage gene 10B
    328..1518    -  CDS            PPX1: PPX1_YEAST - Experimental evidence at protein level: Swiss-Prot protein existence level 1. Degradation of inorganic polyphosphates. From Saccharomyces cerevisiae (strain ATCC 204508 / S288c) (Baker's yeast).
   1522..1539    -  CDS            thrombin site: thrombin recognition and cleavage site
   1550..1566    -  CDS            capTEV™ (fragment): composite tag for in vivo biotinylation, TEV protease cleavage, and 6xHis tagging
   1585..1607    -  RBS            RBS: efficient ribosome binding site from bacteriophage T7 gene 10 (Olins and Rangwala, 1989)
   1622..1646    -  protein_bind   lac operator: The lac repressor binds to the lac operator to inhibit transcription in E. coli. This inhibition can be relieved by adding lactose or isopropyl-β-D-thiogalactopyranoside (IPTG). lac repressor encoded by lacI
   1647..1665    -  promoter       T7 promoter: promoter for bacteriophage T7 RNA polymerase
   1687..1966    +  CDS            TcR (fragment): tetracycline efflux protein; tet; confers resistance to tetracycline
   1974..2051    +  promoter       lacI promoter: lacI
   2052..3134    +  CDS            lacI: lac repressor; lacI; The lac repressor binds to the lac operator to inhibit transcription in E. coli. This inhibition can be relieved by adding lactose or isopropyl-β-D-thiogalactopyranoside (IPTG).
   3147..3168    +  protein_bind   CAP binding site: CAP binding activates transcription in the presence of cAMP. E. coli catabolite activator protein
   3183..3807    +  CDS            TcR (fragment): tetracycline efflux protein; tet; confers resistance to tetracycline
   4049..4429    -  CDS            YPB1_ECOLX: Protein predicted: Swiss-Prot protein existence level 4. From Escherichia coli.
   4446..4637    +  CDS            rop: Rop protein, which maintains plasmids at low copy number; rop
   4739..4881    +  misc_feature   bom: basis of mobility region from pBR322
   5067..5655    -  rep_origin     ori: high-copy-number ColE1/pMB1/pBR322/pUC origin of replication
   5826..6686    -  CDS            AmpR: β-lactamase; bla; confers resistance to ampicillin, carbenicillin, and related antibiotics
   6687..6791    -  promoter       AmpR promoter: bla
>Addgene plasmid #112877 | pScPPX2 | depositor full sequence | sequence record 212702 | pScPPX2 sequence 6894 bps
TTCTCATGTTTGACAGCTTATCATCGATAAGCTTTAATGCGGTAGTTTATCACAGTTAAATTGCTAACGC
AGTCAGGCACCGTGTATGAAATCTAACAATGCGCTCATCGTCATCCTCGGCACCGTCACCCTGGATGCTG
TAGGCATAGGCTTGGTTATGCCGGTACTGCCGGGCCTCTTGCGGGATATCCGGATATAGTTCCTCCTTTC
AGCAAAAAACCCCTCAAGACCCGTTTAGAGGCCCCAAGGGGTTATGCTAGTTATTGCTCAGCGGTGGCAG
CAGCCAACTCAGCTTCCTTTCGGGCTTTGTTAGCAGCCGGATCCTCACTCTTCCAGGTTTGAGTACGCTT
CCTCTAAATAGGGGACGACTTGCTTTCTGGTGGCCTCGACGTTCAGTTGCTTAAACATCGCCACACCTCC
ATCAAGATTGCCCCCAAATAATTGAAGTTGGAGCTTGTCGCTAACCCTTTCAATGAGTTCACGTACCACG
TTAGAGTCTCCCAATATGACCAATTCTCTGTGTGAATCACCAGCTTTCCTCCATGAAGTCAACAGAACCA
ATACATCGAGCCCCCTCTCCGCCTGAAATCTTCTGCATTGGTTGACGAAATCTGCTTCACCACCGTGTTC
ATTGAATAGCCAAGACATTCTTTTTACTATTGATGAAAGACCAATCTCTAACCCTTTGTGTCCCTTTCCT
TGGAAATTGAATTGTTTGTAGTCCTTCTTTAGAATATCGCTTACCGAAAATCCTTTAATATCGTTCTTTC
TTGATTTTATCTCTTTATAAAACTCACTGCTGTCCTCTAAACCTTGCGCAGACACTTCATTAACCGCACC
ACTAAGAACAGCTTGGCATCTCTCGATAGCTAATTTATCACTTTCCTCGACTTTGCGCCTCATATTTGAA
GTGTCTATTAAGATGGCCCCCATCAAAAGTGGTGCAATGTTCATCACCACTTCACGGTCACCTTGCAATT
TTTCATACCAGTAGTTAAAAACCAGCGATGAGCAACTGCCGGACACTTTTACAATCCGAGGTTCAGCATC
CAAATGTTTTTGCAAGTCAAAATGGTGGTCTATAATGCCAACGACGTTATCTATATAATTTTTCAAATTC
TTTGGTGTATCGTTATTATCTACCAAGTAAGAGTTTAATTCAGTACCCTGGGAGACATTTTGCTTCAAGC
TCTTTAAATCTTCAATGAAGAATAATTCCTCCTCCTTAATTTTCAGTTTTTCTAGGACATACATTACGTC
TCTTCTTAAACTGAGGTCTTCTCTAGGAATGTCGATAATTGGGACAATAAAGCTTCCTTTCTTTTTCTCC
TCCGAGTAAGTACCTTCATTATATATGTATTGGCAGTACGAATAAGTGATTGCACTAGCAATTGAGTCCA
TATCTGCTGACTCGTTACCAACACATATTGTTAACACATCGTTGCTTGCAATTTTTGAAATTGGCAGTGA
TTTTAAGTGTGCCAAAAATTCAGGAACCGTCTTTCTCAAAGGCGACATATGGCTGCCGCGCGGCACCAGG
CCGCTGCTGTGATGATGATGATGATGGCTGCTGCCCATGGTATATCTCCTTCTTAAAGTTAAACAAAATT
ATTTCTAGAGGGGAATTGTTATCCGCTCACAATTCCCCTATAGTGAGTCGTATTAATTTCGCGGGATCGA
GATCTCGATCCTCTACGCCGGACGCATCGTGGCCGGCATCACCGGCGCCACAGGTGCGGTTGCTGGCGCC
TATATCGCCGACATCACCGATGGGGAAGATCGGGCTCGCCACTTCGGGCTCATGAGCGCTTGTTTCGGCG
TGGGTATGGTGGCAGGCCCCGTGGCCGGGGGACTGTTGGGCGCCATCTCCTTGCATGCACCATTCCTTGC
GGCGGCGGTGCTCAACGGCCTCAACCTACTACTGGGCTGCTTCCTAATGCAGGAGTCGCATAAGGGAGAG
CGTCGAGATCCCGGACACCATCGAATGGCGCAAAACCTTTCGCGGTATGGCATGATAGCGCCCGGAAGAG
AGTCAATTCAGGGTGGTGAATGTGAAACCAGTAACGTTATACGATGTCGCAGAGTATGCCGGTGTCTCTT
ATCAGACCGTTTCCCGCGTGGTGAACCAGGCCAGCCACGTTTCTGCGAAAACGCGGGAAAAAGTGGAAGC
GGCGATGGCGGAGCTGAATTACATTCCCAACCGCGTGGCACAACAACTGGCGGGCAAACAGTCGTTGCTG
ATTGGCGTTGCCACCTCCAGTCTGGCCCTGCACGCGCCGTCGCAAATTGTCGCGGCGATTAAATCTCGCG
CCGATCAACTGGGTGCCAGCGTGGTGGTGTCGATGGTAGAACGAAGCGGCGTCGAAGCCTGTAAAGCGGC
GGTGCACAATCTTCTCGCGCAACGCGTCAGTGGGCTGATCATTAACTATCCGCTGGATGACCAGGATGCC
ATTGCTGTGGAAGCTGCCTGCACTAATGTTCCGGCGTTATTTCTTGATGTCTCTGACCAGACACCCATCA
ACAGTATTATTTTCTCCCATGAAGACGGTACGCGACTGGGCGTGGAGCATCTGGTCGCATTGGGTCACCA
GCAAATCGCGCTGTTAGCGGGCCCATTAAGTTCTGTCTCGGCGCGTCTGCGTCTGGCTGGCTGGCATAAA
TATCTCACTCGCAATCAAATTCAGCCGATAGCGGAACGGGAAGGCGACTGGAGTGCCATGTCCGGTTTTC
AACAAACCATGCAAATGCTGAATGAGGGCATCGTTCCCACTGCGATGCTGGTTGCCAACGATCAGATGGC
GCTGGGCGCAATGCGCGCCATTACCGAGTCCGGGCTGCGCGTTGGTGCGGATATCTCGGTAGTGGGATAC
GACGATACCGAAGACAGCTCATGTTATATCCCGCCGTTAACCACCATCAAACAGGATTTTCGCCTGCTGG
GGCAAACCAGCGTGGACCGCTTGCTGCAACTCTCTCAGGGCCAGGCGGTGAAGGGCAATCAGCTGTTGCC
CGTCTCACTGGTGAAAAGAAAAACCACCCTGGCGCCCAATACGCAAACCGCCTCTCCCCGCGCGTTGGCC
GATTCATTAATGCAGCTGGCACGACAGGTTTCCCGACTGGAAAGCGGGCAGTGAGCGCAACGCAATTAAT
GTAAGTTAGCTCACTCATTAGGCACCGGGATCTCGACCGATGCCCTTGAGAGCCTTCAACCCAGTCAGCT
CCTTCCGGTGGGCGCGGGGCATGACTATCGTCGCCGCACTTATGACTGTCTTCTTTATCATGCAACTCGT
AGGACAGGTGCCGGCAGCGCTCTGGGTCATTTTCGGCGAGGACCGCTTTCGCTGGAGCGCGACGATGATC
GGCCTGTCGCTTGCGGTATTCGGAATCTTGCACGCCCTCGCTCAAGCCTTCGTCACTGGTCCCGCCACCA
AACGTTTCGGCGAGAAGCAGGCCATTATCGCCGGCATGGCGGCCGACGCGCTGGGCTACGTCTTGCTGGC
GTTCGCGACGCGAGGCTGGATGGCCTTCCCCATTATGATTCTTCTCGCTTCCGGCGGCATCGGGATGCCC
GCGTTGCAGGCCATGCTGTCCAGGCAGGTAGATGACGACCATCAGGGACAGCTTCAAGGATCGCTCGCGG
CTCTTACCAGCCTAACTTCGATCACTGGACCGCTGATCGTCACGGCGATTTATGCCGCCTCGGCGAGCAC
ATGGAACGGGTTGGCATGGATTGTAGGCGCCGCCCTATACCTTGTCTGCCTCCCCGCGTTGCGTCGCGGT
GCATGGAGCCGGGCCACCTCGACCTGAATGGAAGCCGGCGGCACCTCGCTAACGGATTCACCACTCCAAG
AATTGGAGCCAATCAATTCTTGCGGAGAACTGTGAATGCGCAAACCAACCCTTGGCAGAACATATCCATC
GCGTCCGCCATCTCCAGCAGCCGCACGCGGCGCATCTCGGGCAGCGTTGGGTCCTGGCCACGGGTGCGCA
TGATCGTGCTCCTGTCGTTGAGGACCCGGCTAGGCTGGCGGGGTTGCCTTACTGGTTAGCAGAATGAATC
ACCGATACGCGAGCGAACGTGAAGCGACTGCTGCTGCAAAACGTCTGCGACCTGAGCAACAACATGAATG
GTCTTCGGTTTCCGTGTTTCGTAAAGTCTGGAAACGCGGAAGTCAGCGCCCTGCACCATTATGTTCCGGA
TCTGCATCGCAGGATGCTGCTGGCTACCCTGTGGAACACCTACATCTGTATTAACGAAGCGCTGGCATTG
ACCCTGAGTGATTTTTCTCTGGTCCCGCCGCATCCATACCGCCAGTTGTTTACCCTCACAACGTTCCAGT
AACCGGGCATGTTCATCATCAGTAACCCGTATCGTGAGCATCCTCTCTCGTTTCATCGGTATCATTACCC
CCATGAACAGAAATCCCCCTTACACGGAGGCATCAGTGACCAAACAGGAAAAAACCGCCCTTAACATGGC
CCGCTTTATCAGAAGCCAGACATTAACGCTTCTGGAGAAACTCAACGAGCTGGACGCGGATGAACAGGCA
GACATCTGTGAATCGCTTCACGACCACGCTGATGAGCTTTACCGCAGCTGCCTCGCGCGTTTCGGTGATG
ACGGTGAAAACCTCTGACACATGCAGCTCCCGGAGACGGTCACAGCTTGTCTGTAAGCGGATGCCGGGAG
CAGACAAGCCCGTCAGGGCGCGTCAGCGGGTGTTGGCGGGTGTCGGGGCGCAGCCATGACCCAGTCACGT
AGCGATAGCGGAGTGTATACTGGCTTAACTATGCGGCATCAGAGCAGATTGTACTGAGAGTGCACCATAT
ATGCGGTGTGAAATACCGCACAGATGCGTAAGGAGAAAATACCGCATCAGGCGCTCTTCCGCTTCCTCGC
TCACTGACTCGCTGCGCTCGGTCGTTCGGCTGCGGCGAGCGGTATCAGCTCACTCAAAGGCGGTAATACG
GTTATCCACAGAATCAGGGGATAACGCAGGAAAGAACATGTGAGCAAAAGGCCAGCAAAAGGCCAGGAAC
CGTAAAAAGGCCGCGTTGCTGGCGTTTTTCCATAGGCTCCGCCCCCCTGACGAGCATCACAAAAATCGAC
GCTCAAGTCAGAGGTGGCGAAACCCGACAGGACTATAAAGATACCAGGCGTTTCCCCCTGGAAGCTCCCT
CGTGCGCTCTCCTGTTCCGACCCTGCCGCTTACCGGATACCTGTCCGCCTTTCTCCCTTCGGGAAGCGTG
GCGCTTTCTCATAGCTCACGCTGTAGGTATCTCAGTTCGGTGTAGGTCGTTCGCTCCAAGCTGGGCTGTG
TGCACGAACCCCCCGTTCAGCCCGACCGCTGCGCCTTATCCGGTAACTATCGTCTTGAGTCCAACCCGGT
AAGACACGACTTATCGCCACTGGCAGCAGCCACTGGTAACAGGATTAGCAGAGCGAGGTATGTAGGCGGT
GCTACAGAGTTCTTGAAGTGGTGGCCTAACTACGGCTACACTAGAAGGACAGTATTTGGTATCTGCGCTC
TGCTGAAGCCAGTTACCTTCGGAAAAAGAGTTGGTAGCTCTTGATCCGGCAAACAAACCACCGCTGGTAG
CGGTGGTTTTTTTGTTTGCAAGCAGCAGATTACGCGCAGAAAAAAAGGATCTCAAGAAGATCCTTTGATC
TTTTCTACGGGGTCTGACGCTCAGTGGAACGAAAACTCACGTTAAGGGATTTTGGTCATGAGATTATCAA
AAAGGATCTTCACCTAGATCCTTTTAAATTAAAAATGAAGTTTTAAATCAATCTAAAGTATATATGAGTA
AACTTGGTCTGACAGTTACCAATGCTTAATCAGTGAGGCACCTATCTCAGCGATCTGTCTATTTCGTTCA
TCCATAGTTGCCTGACTCCCCGTCGTGTAGATAACTACGATACGGGAGGGCTTACCATCTGGCCCCAGTG
CTGCAATGATACCGCGAGACCCACGCTCACCGGCTCCAGATTTATCAGCAATAAACCAGCCAGCCGGAAG
GGCCGAGCGCAGAAGTGGTCCTGCAACTTTATCCGCCTCCATCCAGTCTATTAATTGTTGCCGGGAAGCT
AGAGTAAGTAGTTCGCCAGTTAATAGTTTGCGCAACGTTGTTGCCATTGCTGCAGGCATCGTGGTGTCAC
GCTCGTCGTTTGGTATGGCTTCATTCAGCTCCGGTTCCCAACGATCAAGGCGAGTTACATGATCCCCCAT
GTTGTGCAAAAAAGCGGTTAGCTCCTTCGGTCCTCCGATCGTTGTCAGAAGTAAGTTGGCCGCAGTGTTA
TCACTCATGGTTATGGCAGCACTGCATAATTCTCTTACTGTCATGCCATCCGTAAGATGCTTTTCTGTGA
CTGGTGAGTACTCAACCAAGTCATTCTGAGAATAGTGTATGCGGCGACCGAGTTGCTCTTGCCCGGCGTC
AACACGGGATAATACCGCGCCACATAGCAGAACTTTAAAAGTGCTCATCATTGGAAAACGTTCTTCGGGG
CGAAAACTCTCAAGGATCTTACCGCTGTTGAGATCCAGTTCGATGTAACCCACTCGTGCACCCAACTGAT
CTTCAGCATCTTTTACTTTCACCAGCGTTTCTGGGTGAGCAAAAACAGGAAGGCAAAATGCCGCAAAAAA
GGGAATAAGGGCGACACGGAAATGTTGAATACTCATACTCTTCCTTTTTCAATATTATTGAAGCATTTAT
CAGGGTTATTGTCTCATGAGCGGATACATATTTGAATGTATTTAGAAAAATAAACAAATAGGGGTTCCGC
GCACATTTCCCCGAAAAGTGCCACCTGACGTCTAAGAAACCATTATTATCATGACATTAACCTATAAAAA
TAGGCGTATCACGAGGCCCTTTCGTCTTCAAGAA
