Features (pLannotate 1.2.2; 21 found; start..end, strand, type, name):
     61..79      +  promoter       T7 promoter: promoter for bacteriophage T7 RNA polymerase
     80..104     +  protein_bind   lac operator: The lac repressor binds to the lac operator to inhibit transcription in E. coli. This inhibition can be relieved by adding lactose or isopropyl-β-D-thiogalactopyranoside (IPTG). lac repressor encoded by lacI
    119..141     +  RBS            RBS: efficient ribosome binding site from bacteriophage T7 gene 10 (Olins and Rangwala, 1989)
    160..176     +  CDS            capTEV™ (fragment): composite tag for in vivo biotinylation, TEV protease cleavage, and 6xHis tagging
    187..204     +  CDS            thrombin site: thrombin recognition and cleavage site
    208..1398    +  CDS            PPX1: PPX1_YEAST - Experimental evidence at protein level: Swiss-Prot protein existence level 1. Degradation of inorganic polyphosphates. From Saccharomyces cerevisiae (strain ATCC 204508 / S288c) (Baker's yeast).
   1409..1458    +  CDS            SET1 (fragment): solubility-enhancement tag derived from T7 phage gene 10B
   1466..1513    +  terminator     T7 terminator: transcription terminator for bacteriophage T7 RNA polymerase
   1536..1640    -  CDS            TcR (fragment): tetracycline efflux protein; tet; confers resistance to tetracycline
   1688..1716    -  promoter       tet promoter: E. coli promoter for tetracycline efflux protein gene
   1829..1933    +  promoter       AmpR promoter: bla
   1934..2794    +  CDS            AmpR: β-lactamase; bla; confers resistance to ampicillin, carbenicillin, and related antibiotics
   2965..3553    +  rep_origin     ori: high-copy-number ColE1/pMB1/pBR322/pUC origin of replication
   3739..3878    -  misc_feature   bom: basis of mobility region from pBR322
   3980..4171    -  CDS            rop: Rop protein, which maintains plasmids at low copy number; rop
   4188..4568    +  CDS            YPB1_ECOLX: Protein predicted: Swiss-Prot protein existence level 4. From Escherichia coli.
   4810..5434    -  CDS            TcR (fragment): tetracycline efflux protein; tet; confers resistance to tetracycline
   5449..5470    -  protein_bind   CAP binding site: CAP binding activates transcription in the presence of cAMP. E. coli catabolite activator protein
   5483..6565    -  CDS            lacI: lac repressor; lacI; The lac repressor binds to the lac operator to inhibit transcription in E. coli. This inhibition can be relieved by adding lactose or isopropyl-β-D-thiogalactopyranoside (IPTG).
   6566..6643    -  promoter       lacI promoter: lacI
   6651..39      -  CDS            TcR (fragment) (across the origin): tetracycline efflux protein; tet; confers resistance to tetracycline
>Addgene plasmid #112877 | pScPPX2 | addgene full sequence | sequence record 219996 | Addgene NGS Result
CCGGTGATGCCGGCCACGATGCGTCCGGCGTAGAGGATCGAGATCTCGATCCCGCGAAATTAATACGACT
CACTATAGGGGAATTGTGAGCGGATAACAATTCCCCTCTAGAAATAATTTTGTTTAACTTTAAGAAGGAG
ATATACCATGGGCAGCAGCCATCATCATCATCATCACAGCAGCGGCCTGGTGCCGCGCGGCAGCCATATG
TCGCCTTTGAGAAAGACGGTTCCTGAATTTTTGGCACACTTAAAATCACTGCCAATTTCAAAAATTGCAA
GCAACGATGTGTTAACAATATGTGTTGGTAACGAGTCAGCAGATATGGACTCAATTGCTAGTGCAATCAC
TTATTCGTACTGCCAATACATATATAATGAAGGTACTTACTCGGAGGAGAAAAAGAAAGGAAGCTTTATT
GTCCCAATTATCGACATTCCTAGAGAAGACCTCAGTTTAAGAAGAGACGTAATGTATGTCCTAGAAAAAC
TGAAAATTAAGGAGGAGGAATTATTCTTCATTGAAGATTTAAAGAGCTTGAAGCAAAATGTCTCCCAGGG
TACTGAATTAAACTCTTACTTGGTAGATAATAACGATACACCAAAGAATTTGAAAAATTATATAGATAAC
GTCGTTGGCATTATAGACCACCATTTTGACTTGCAAAAACATTTGGATGCTGAACCTCGGATTGTAAAAG
TGTCCGGCAGTTGCTCATCGCTGGTTTTTAACTACTGGTATGAAAAATTGCAAGGTGACCGTGAAGTGGT
GATGAACATTGCACCACTTTTGATGGGGGCCATCTTAATAGACACTTCAAATATGAGGCGCAAAGTCGAG
GAAAGTGATAAATTAGCTATCGAGAGATGCCAAGCTGTTCTTAGTGGTGCGGTTAATGAAGTGTCTGCGC
AAGGTTTAGAGGACAGCAGTGAGTTTTATAAAGAGATAAAATCAAGAAAGAACGATATTAAAGGATTTTC
GGTAAGCGATATTCTAAAGAAGGACTACAAACAATTCAATTTCCAAGGAAAGGGACACAAAGGGTTAGAG
ATTGGTCTTTCATCAATAGTAAAAAGAATGTCTTGGCTATTCAATGAACACGGTGGTGAAGCAGATTTCG
TCAACCAATGCAGAAGATTTCAGGCGGAGAGGGGGCTCGATGTATTGGTTCTGTTGACTTCATGGAGGAA
AGCTGGTGATTCACACAGAGAATTGGTCATATTGGGAGACTCTAACGTGGTACGTGAACTCATTGAAAGG
GTTAGCGACAAGCTCCAACTTCAATTATTTGGGGGCAATCTTGATGGAGGTGTGGCGATGTTTAAGCAAC
TGAACGTCGAGGCCACCAGAAAGCAAGTCGTCCCCTATTTAGAGGAAGCGTACTCAAACCTGGAAGAGTG
AGGATCCGGCTGCTAACAAAGCCCGAAAGGAAGCTGAGTTGGCTGCTGCCACCGCTGAGCAATAACTAGC
ATAACCCCTTGGGGCCTCTAAACGGGTCTTGAGGGGTTTTTTGCTGAAAGGAGGAACTATATCCGGATAT
CCCGCAAGAGGCCCGGCAGTACCGGCATAACCAAGCCTATGCCTACAGCATCCAGGGTGACGGTGCCGAG
GATGACGATGAGCGCATTGTTAGATTTCATACACGGTGCCTGACTGCGTTAGCAATTTAACTGTGATAAA
CTACCGCATTAAAGCTTATCGATGATAAGCTGTCAAACATGAGAATTCTTGAAGACGAAAGGGCCTCGTG
ATACGCCTATTTTTATAGGTTAATGTCATGATAATAATGGTTTCTTAGACGTCAGGTGGCACTTTTCGGG
GAAATGTGCGCGGAACCCCTATTTGTTTATTTTTCTAAATACATTCAAATATGTATCCGCTCATGAGACA
ATAACCCTGATAAATGCTTCAATAATATTGAAAAAGGAAGAGTATGAGTATTCAACATTTCCGTGTCGCC
CTTATTCCCTTTTTTGCGGCATTTTGCCTTCCTGTTTTTGCTCACCCAGAAACGCTGGTGAAAGTAAAAG
ATGCTGAAGATCAGTTGGGTGCACGAGTGGGTTACATCGAACTGGATCTCAACAGCGGTAAGATCCTTGA
GAGTTTTCGCCCCGAAGAACGTTTTCCAATGATGAGCACTTTTAAAGTTCTGCTATGTGGCGCGGTATTA
TCCCGTGTTGACGCCGGGCAAGAGCAACTCGGTCGCCGCATACACTATTCTCAGAATGACTTGGTTGAGT
ACTCACCAGTCACAGAAAAGCATCTTACGGATGGCATGACAGTAAGAGAATTATGCAGTGCTGCCATAAC
CATGAGTGATAACACTGCGGCCAACTTACTTCTGACAACGATCGGAGGACCGAAGGAGCTAACCGCTTTT
TTGCACAACATGGGGGATCATGTAACTCGCCTTGATCGTTGGGAACCGGAGCTGAATGAAGCCATACCAA
ACGACGAGCGTGACACCACGATGCCTGCAGCAATGGCAACAACGTTGCGCAAACTATTAACTGGCGAACT
ACTTACTCTAGCTTCCCGGCAACAATTAATAGACTGGATGGAGGCGGATAAAGTTGCAGGACCACTTCTG
CGCTCGGCCCTTCCGGCTGGCTGGTTTATTGCTGATAAATCTGGAGCCGGTGAGCGTGGGTCTCGCGGTA
TCATTGCAGCACTGGGGCCAGATGGTAAGCCCTCCCGTATCGTAGTTATCTACACGACGGGGAGTCAGGC
AACTATGGATGAACGAAATAGACAGATCGCTGAGATAGGTGCCTCACTGATTAAGCATTGGTAACTGTCA
GACCAAGTTTACTCATATATACTTTAGATTGATTTAAAACTTCATTTTTAATTTAAAAGGATCTAGGTGA
AGATCCTTTTTGATAATCTCATGACCAAAATCCCTTAACGTGAGTTTTCGTTCCACTGAGCGTCAGACCC
CGTAGAAAAGATCAAAGGATCTTCTTGAGATCCTTTTTTTCTGCGCGTAATCTGCTGCTTGCAAACAAAA
AAACCACCGCTACCAGCGGTGGTTTGTTTGCCGGATCAAGAGCTACCAACTCTTTTTCCGAAGGTAACTG
GCTTCAGCAGAGCGCAGATACCAAATACTGTCCTTCTAGTGTAGCCGTAGTTAGGCCACCACTTCAAGAA
CTCTGTAGCACCGCCTACATACCTCGCTCTGCTAATCCTGTTACCAGTGGCTGCTGCCAGTGGCGATAAG
TCGTGTCTTACCGGGTTGGACTCAAGACGATAGTTACCGGATAAGGCGCAGCGGTCGGGCTGAACGGGGG
GTTCGTGCACACAGCCCAGCTTGGAGCGAACGACCTACACCGAACTGAGATACCTACAGCGTGAGCTATG
AGAAAGCGCCACGCTTCCCGAAGGGAGAAAGGCGGACAGGTATCCGGTAAGCGGCAGGGTCGGAACAGGA
GAGCGCACGAGGGAGCTTCCAGGGGGAAACGCCTGGTATCTTTATAGTCCTGTCGGGTTTCGCCACCTCT
GACTTGAGCGTCGATTTTTGTGATGCTCGTCAGGGGGGCGGAGCCTATGGAAAAACGCCAGCAACGCGGC
CTTTTTACGGTTCCTGGCCTTTTGCTGGCCTTTTGCTCACATGTTCTTTCCTGCGTTATCCCCTGATTCT
GTGGATAACCGTATTACCGCCTTTGAGTGAGCTGATACCGCTCGCCGCAGCCGAACGACCGAGCGCAGCG
AGTCAGTGAGCGAGGAAGCGGAAGAGCGCCTGATGCGGTATTTTCTCCTTACGCATCTGTGCGGTATTTC
ACACCGCAATGGTGCACTCTCAGTACAATCTGCTCTGATGCCGCATAGTTAAGCCAGTATACACTCCGCT
ATCGCTACGTGACTGGGTCATGGCTGCGCCCCGACACCCGCCAACACCCGCTGACGCGCCCTGACGGGCT
TGTCTGCTCCCGGCATCCGCTTACAGACAAGCTGTGACCGTCTCCGGGAGCTGCATGTGTCAGAGGTTTT
CACCGTCATCACCGAAACGCGCGAGGCAGCTGCGGTAAAGCTCATCAGCGTGGTCGTGAAGCGATTCACA
GATGTCTGCCTGTTCATCCGCGTCCAGCTCGTTGAGTTTCTCCAGAAGCGTTAATGTCTGGCTTCTGATA
AAGCGGGCCATGTTAAGGGCGGTTTTTTCCTGTTTGGTCACTGATGCCTCCGTGTAAGGGGGATTTCTGT
TCATGGGGGTAATGATACCGATGAAACGAGAGAGGATGCTCACGATACGGGTTACTGATGATGAACATGC
CCGGTTACTGGAACGTTGTGAGGGTAAACAACTGGCGGTATGGATGCGGCGGGACCAGAGAAAAATCACT
CAGGGTCAATGCCAGCGCTTCGTTAATACAGATGTAGGTGTTCCACAGGGTAGCCAGCAGCATCCTGCGA
TGCAGATCCGGAACATAATGGTGCAGGGCGCTGACTTCCGCGTTTCCAGACTTTACGAAACACGGAAACC
GAAGACCATTCATGTTGTTGCTCAGGTCGCAGACGTTTTGCAGCAGCAGTCGCTTCACGTTCGCTCGCGT
ATCGGTGATTCATTCTGCTAACCAGTAAGGCAACCCCGCCAGCCTAGCCGGGTCCTCAACGACAGGAGCA
CGATCATGCGCACCCGTGGCCAGGACCCAACGCTGCCCGAGATGCGCCGCGTGCGGCTGCTGGAGATGGC
GGACGCGATGGATATGTTCTGCCAAGGGTTGGTTTGCGCATTCACAGTTCTCCGCAAGAATTGATTGGCT
CCAATTCTTGGAGTGGTGAATCCGTTAGCGAGGTGCCGCCGGCTTCCATTCAGGTCGAGGTGGCCCGGCT
CCATGCACCGCGACGCAACGCGGGGAGGCAGACAAGGTATAGGGCGGCGCCTACAATCCATGCCAACCCG
TTCCATGTGCTCGCCGAGGCGGCATAAATCGCCGTGACGATCAGCGGTCCAATGATCGAAGTTAGGCTGG
TAAGAGCCGCGAGCGATCCTTGAAGCTGTCCCTGATGGTCGTCATCTACCTGCCTGGACAGCATGGCCTG
CAACGCGGGCATCCCGATGCCGCCGGAAGCGAGAAGAATCATAATGGGGAAGGCCATCCAGCCTCGCGTC
GCGAACGCCAGCAAGACGTAGCCCAGCGCGTCGGCCGCCATGCCGGCGATAATGGCCTGCTTCTCGCCGA
AACGTTTGGTGGCGGGACCAGTGACGAAGGCTTGAGCGAGGGCGTGCAAGATTCCGAATACCGCAAGCGA
CAGGCCGATCATCGTCGCGCTCCAGCGAAAGCGGTCCTCGCCGAAAATGACCCAGAGCGCTGCCGGCACC
TGTCCTACGAGTTGCATGATAAAGAAGACAGTCATAAGTGCGGCGACGATAGTCATGCCCCGCGCCCACC
GGAAGGAGCTGACTGGGTTGAAGGCTCTCAAGGGCATCGGTCGAGATCCCGGTGCCTAATGAGTGAGCTA
ACTTACATTAATTGCGTTGCGCTCACTGCCCGCTTTCCAGTCGGGAAACCTGTCGTGCCAGCTGCATTAA
TGAATCGGCCAACGCGCGGGGAGAGGCGGTTTGCGTATTGGGCGCCAGGGTGGTTTTTCTTTTCACCAGT
GAGACGGGCAACAGCTGATTGCCCTTCACCGCCTGGCCCTGAGAGAGTTGCAGCAAGCGGTCCACGCTGG
TTTGCCCCAGCAGGCGAAAATCCTGTTTGATGGTGGTTAACGGCGGGATATAACATGAGCTGTCTTCGGT
ATCGTCGTATCCCACTACCGAGATATCCGCACCAACGCGCAGCCCGGACTCGGTAATGGCGCGCATTGCG
CCCAGCGCCATCTGATCGTTGGCAACCAGCATCGCAGTGGGAACGATGCCCTCATTCAGCATTTGCATGG
TTTGTTGAAAACCGGACATGGCACTCCAGTCGCCTTCCCGTTCCGCTATCGGCTGAATTTGATTGCGAGT
GAGATATTTATGCCAGCCAGCCAGACGCAGACGCGCCGAGACAGAACTTAATGGGCCCGCTAACAGCGCG
ATTTGCTGGTGACCCAATGCGACCAGATGCTCCACGCCCAGTCGCGTACCGTCTTCATGGGAGAAAATAA
TACTGTTGATGGGTGTCTGGTCAGAGACATCAAGAAATAACGCCGGAACATTAGTGCAGGCAGCTTCCAC
AGCAATGGCATCCTGGTCATCCAGCGGATAGTTAATGATCAGCCCACTGACGCGTTGCGCGAGAAGATTG
TGCACCGCCGCTTTACAGGCTTCGACGCCGCTTCGTTCTACCATCGACACCACCACGCTGGCACCCAGTT
GATCGGCGCGAGATTTAATCGCCGCGACAATTTGCGACGGCGCGTGCAGGGCCAGACTGGAGGTGGCAAC
GCCAATCAGCAACGACTGTTTGCCCGCCAGTTGTTGTGCCACGCGGTTGGGAATGTAATTCAGCTCCGCC
ATCGCCGCTTCCACTTTTTCCCGCGTTTTCGCAGAAACGTGGCTGGCCTGGTTCACCACGCGGGAAACGG
TCTGATAAGAGACACCGGCATACTCTGCGACATCGTATAACGTTACTGGTTTCACATTCACCACCCTGAA
TTGACTCTCTTCCGGGCGCTATCATGCCATACCGCGAAAGGTTTTGCGCCATTCGATGGTGTCCGGGATC
TCGACGCTCTCCCTTATGCGACTCCTGCATTAGGAAGCAGCCCAGTAGTAGGTTGAGGCCGTTGAGCACC
GCCGCCGCAAGGAATGGTGCATGCAAGGAGATGGCGCCCAACAGTCCCCCGGCCACGGGGCCTGCCACCA
TACCCACGCCGAAACAAGCGCTCATGAGCCCGAAGTGGCGAGCCCGATCTTCCCCATCGGTGATGTCGGC
GATATAGGCGCCAGCAACCGCACCTGTGGCG
